>Addgene plasmid #197700 | pMC-1-AtUbi10-6 | addgene full sequence | sequence record 391028 | Addgene NGS Result
GTCAGTGAGCGAGGAAGCGGAAGAGCGCCCAATACGCAAACCGCCTCTCCCCGCGCGTTGGCCGATTCAT
TAATCACTCTGTGGTCTCAGGAGGTCGAGCTGCAGGTCAACGGATCAGGATATTCTTGTTTAAGATGTTG
AACTCTATGGAGGTTTGTATGAACTGATGATCTAGGACCGGATAAGTTCCCTTCTTCATAGCGAACTTAT
TCAAAGAATGTTTTGTGTATCATTCTTGTTACATTGTTATTAATGAAAAAATATTATTGGTCATTGGACT
GAACACGAGTGTTAAATATGGACCAGGCCCCAAATAAGATCCATTGATATATGAATTAAATAACAAGAAT
AAATCGAGTCACCAAACCACTTGCCTTTTTTAACGAGACTTGTTCACCAACTTGATACAAAAGTCATTAT
CCTATGCAAATCAATAATCATACAAAAATATCCAATAACACTAAAAAATTAAAAGAAATGGATAATTTCA
CAATATGTTATACGATAAAGAAGTTACTTTTCCAAGAAATTCACTGATTTTATAAGCCCACTTGCATTAG
ATAAATGGCAAAAAAAAACAAAAAGGAAAAGAAATAAAGCACGAAGAATTCTAGAAAATACGAAATACGC
TTCAATGCAGTGGGACCCACGGTTCAATTATTGCCAATTTTCAGCTCCACCGTATATTTAAAAAATAAAA
CGATAATGCTAAAAAAATATAAATCGTAACGATCGTTAAATCTCAACGGCTGGATCTTATGACGACCGTT
AGAAATTGTGGTTGTCGACGAGTCAGTAATAAACGGCGTCAAAGTGGTTGCAGCCGGCACACACGAGTCG
TGTTTATCAACTCAAAGCACAAATACTTTTCCTCAACCTAAAAATAAGGCAATTAGCCAAAAACAACTTT
GCGTGTAAACAACGCTCAATACACGTGTCATTTTATTATTAGCTATTGCTTCACCGCCTTAGCTTTCTCG
TGACCTAGTCGTCCTCGTCTTTTCTTCTTCTTCTTCTATAAAACAATACCCAAAGAGCTCTTCTTCTTCA
CAATTCAGATTTCAATTTCTCAAAATCTTAAAAACTTTCTCTCAATTCTCTCTACCGTGATCAAGGTAAA
TTTCTGTGTTCCTTATTCTCTCAAAATCTTCGATTTTGTTTTCGTTCGATCCCAATTTCGTATATGTTCT
TTGGTTTAGATTCTGTTAATCTTAGATCGAACACGATTTTCTGGGTTTGATCGTTAGATATCATCTTAAT
TCTCGATTAGGGTTTCATAGATATCATCCGATTTGTTCAAATAATTTGAGTTTTGTCGAATAATTACTCT
TCGATTTGTGATTTCTATCTAGATCTGGTGTTAGTTTCTAGTTTGTGCGATCGAATTTGTCGATTAATCT
GAGTTTTTCTGATTAACAGGAATGTGAGACCACGAAGTGGCTCTTCAGTGGACGAAAGGGCCTCGTGATA
CGCCTATTTTTATAGGTTAATGTCATGATAATAATGGTTTCTTAGACGTCAGGTGGCACTTTTCGGGGAA
ATGTGCGCGGAACCCCTATTTGTTTATTTTTCTAAATACATTCAAATATGTATCCGCTCATGAGACAATA
ACCCTGATAAATGCTTCAATAATATTGAAAAAGGAAGAGTATGCGCTCACGCAACTGGTCCAGAACCTTG
ACCGAACGCAGCGGTGGTAACGGCGCAGTGGCGGTTTTCATGGCTTGTTATGACTGTTTTTTTTTGGGGT
ACAGTCTATGCCTCGGGCATCCAAGCAGCAAGCGCGTTACGCCGTGGGTCGATGTTTGATGTTATGGAGC
AGCAACGATGTTACGCAGCAGGGCAGTCGCCCTAAAACAAAGTTAAACATCATGAGGGAAGCGGTGATCG
CCGAAGTATCGACTCAACTATCAGAGGTAGTTGGCGTCATCGAGCGCCATCTCGAACCGACGTTGCTGGC
CGTACATTTGTACGGCTCCGCAGTGGATGGCGGCCTGAAGCCACACAGCGATATTGATTTGCTGGTTACG
GTGACCGTAAGGCTTGATGAAACAACGCGGCGAGCTTTGATCAACGACCTTTTGGAAACTTCGGCTTCCC
CTGGAGAGAGCGAGATTCTCCGCGCTGTAGAAGTCACCATTGTTGTGCACGACGACATCATTCCGTGGCG
TTATCCAGCTAAGCGCGAACTGCAATTTGGAGAATGGCAGCGCAATGACATTCTTGCAGGTATCTTCGAG
CCAGCCACGATCGACATTGATCTGGCTATCTTGCTGACAAAAGCAAGAGAACATAGCGTTGCCTTGGTAG
GTCCAGCGGCGGAGGAACTCTTTGATCCGGTTCCTGAACAGGATCTATTTGAGGCGCTAAATGAAACCTT
AACGCTATGGAACTCGCCGCCCGACTGGGCTGGCGATGAGCGAAATGTAGTGCTTACGTTGTCCCGCATT
TGGTACAGCGCAGTAACCGGCAAAATCGCGCCGAAGGATGTCGCTGCCGACTGGGCAATGGAGCGCCTGC
CGGCCCAGTATCAGCCCGTCATACTTGAAGCTAGACAGGCTTATCTTGGACAAGAAGAAGATCGCTTGGC
CTCGCGCGCAGATCAGTTGGAAGAATTTGTCCATTACGTAAAAGGCGAGATCACCAAGGTAGTCGGCAAA
TAACTGTCAGACCAAGTTTACTCATATATACTTTAGATTGATTTAAAACTTCATTTTTAATTTAAAAGGA
TCTAGGTGAAGATCCTTTTTGATAATCTCATGACCAAAATCCCTTAACGTGAGTTTTCGTTCCACTGAGC
GTCAGACCCCGTAGAAAAGATCAAAGGATCTTCTTGAGATCCTTTTTTTCTGCGCGTAATCTGCTGCTTG
CAAACAAAAAAACCACCGCTACCAGCGGTGGTTTGTTTGCCGGATCAAGAGCTACCAACTCTTTTTCCGA
AGGTAACTGGCTTCAGCAGAGCGCAGATACCAAATACTGTTCTTCTAGTGTAGCCGTAGTTAGGCCACCA
CTTCAAGAACTCTGTAGCACCGCCTACATACCTCGCTCTGCTAATCCTGTTACCAGTGGCTGCTGCCAGT
GGCGATAAGTCGTGTCTTACCGGGTTGGACTCAAGACGATAGTTACCGGATAAGGCGCAGCGGTCGGGCT
GAACGGGGGGTTCGTGCACACAGCCCAGCTTGGAGCGAACGACCTACACCGAACTGAGATACCTACAGCG
TGAGCTATGAGAAAGCGCCACGCTTCCCGAAGGGAGAAAGGCGGACAGGTATCCGGTAAGCGGCAGGGTC
GGAACAGGAGAGCGCACGAGGGAGCTTCCAGGGGGAAACGCCTGGTATCTTTATAGTCCTGTCGGGTTTC
GCCACCTCTGACTTGAGCGTCGATTTTTGTGATGCTCGTCAGGGGGGCGGAGCCTATGGAAAAACGCCAG
CAACGCGGCCTTTTTACGGTTCCTGGCCTTTTGCTGGCCTTTTGCTCACATGTTCTTTCCTGCGTTATCC
CCTGATTCTGTGGATAACCGTATTACCGCCTTTGAGTGAGCTGATACCGCTCGCCGCAGCCGAACGACCG
AGCGCAGCGA
Features (pLannotate 1.2.2; 7 found; start..end, strand, type, name):
      1..23      +  rep_origin     RSF ori (fragment): Plasmids containing the RSF 1030 origin of replication can be propagated in E. coli cells that contain additional plasmids with compatible origins.
     25..74      +  CDS            lacI (fragment): lac repressor; lacI; The lac repressor binds to the lac operator to inhibit transcription in E. coli. This inhibition can be relieved by adding lactose or isopropyl-β-D-thiogalactopyranoside (IPTG).
   1546..1650    +  promoter       AmpR promoter: bla
   1641..1721    -  CDS            int (fragment): INT2_ECOLX - Protein inferred from homology: Swiss-Prot protein existence level 3. Putative integrase believed to be involved in the insertion of antibiotic resistance genes into plasmids and transposons. From Escherichia coli.
   1809..1865    +  CDS            GmR (fragment): gentamycin acetyltransferase; aacC1; confers resistance to gentamycin
   1872..2660    +  CDS            aadA: S3AD_ECOLX - Experimental evidence at protein level: Swiss-Prot protein existence level 1. Mediates bacterial resistance to the antibiotics streptomycin and spectinomycin. From Escherichia coli.
   2834..3422    +  rep_origin     ori: high-copy-number ColE1/pMB1/pBR322/pUC origin of replication
