[The description below was written by a language model from this plasmid's Addgene catalogue record and pLannotate feature annotations shown in this document.]
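Description:
pMC-1-AtUbi10-6 is a Phytobrick/MoClo Level 0 part plasmid from a modular vector toolkit and parts library for plant genome engineering. It is a small (about 3.6 kb) E. coli cloning plasmid built on the self-made pMC-1-ccdB-6 backbone. The backbone name suggests that the part took the place of a ccdB counter-selection cassette in the parent acceptor vector, although the record does not describe this step. The plasmid is maintained at high copy through a ColE1/pUC-type origin. Selection is with spectinomycin, conferred by an aadA aminoglycoside adenylyltransferase gene, with an AmpR (bla) promoter annotated upstream. The short integrase and gentamicin acetyltransferase fragments flanking the marker, and the very short RSF ori and lacI fragments at the start of the sequence, appear to be non-functional remnants or chance partial matches rather than working elements.

The payload is the Arabidopsis thaliana ubiquitin 10 (AtUbi10) promoter, recorded as a 1,327 bp insert. The automated feature table does not annotate it, but the unannotated stretch between the lacI fragment and the AmpR promoter is large enough to hold it. AtUbi10 is widely used as a strong, broadly constitutive promoter for driving transgenes in plants. The plasmid contains no coding sequence or terminator for plant expression, so despite its "plant expression" classification it serves as a storage and donor vector. In MoClo systems, Level 0 parts are normally released by Type IIS restriction enzymes and joined by Golden Gate assembly with coding sequences and terminators into transcription units. The "1" and "6" in the name may denote the part's flanking assembly positions, but the record does not state the enzyme, the overhangs or the cloning sites.
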