Addgene plasmid #197700: pMC-1-AtUbi10-6
Purpose: Phytobrick (MoClo) Level 0 Part
Depositing lab: Daniel Voytas. Depositing organization: University of Minnesota. Publication: An extensible vector toolkit and parts library for advanced engineering of plant genomes. Chamness JC, Kumar J, Cruz AJ, Rhuby E, Holum MJ, Cody JP, Tibebu R, Gamo ME, Starker CG, Zhang F, Voytas DF. Plant Genome. 2023 Mar 9:e20312. doi: 10.1002/tpg2.20312. PubMed 36896468.
Backbone
  Vector backbone: pMC-1-ccdB-6
  Backbone manufacturer: Self-made
  Vector type: Plant Expression
Growth in bacteria
  Bacterial resistance: Spectinomycin, 50 μg/mL
  Growth temperature: 37°C
  Growth strain: DH5alpha
  Copy number: High Copy
Gene/Insert
  Gene/Insert name: AtUbi10 promoter
  Species: Arabidopsis thaliana
  Insert size (bp): 1327
  Cloning method: Restriction Enzyme; 5′ cloning site Unknown (unknown if destroyed)
Terms and licenses: Academic/Nonprofit Terms; Industry Terms: Not Available to Industry
Depositor comments: Please visit https://doi.org/10.1101/2022.10.15.511792 for bioRxiv preprint.
How to cite: pMC-1-AtUbi10-6 was a gift from Daniel Voytas (Addgene plasmid # 197700 ; http://n2t.net/addgene:197700 ; RRID:Addgene_197700)
